Addgene plasmid #171603: Mdn1-deltaC
Purpose: Expresses S. pombe Mdn1 a.a. 1-3911 in insect cells.
Depositing lab: Tarun Kapoor. Depositing organization: Rockefeller University. Publication: Long-range intramolecular allostery and regulation in the dynein-like AAA protein Mdn1. Mickolajczyk KJ, Olinares PDB, Niu Y, Chen N, Warrington SE, Sasaki Y, Walz T, Chait BT, Kapoor TM. Proc Natl Acad Sci U S A. 2020 Aug 4;117(31):18459-18469. doi: 10.1073/pnas.2002792117. Epub 2020 Jul 21. PubMed 32694211.
Backbone
  Vector backbone: pFastBacHT C
  Backbone manufacturer: Invitrogen
  Backbone size w/o insert (bp): 4858
  Total vector size (bp): 16587
  Vector type: Insect Expression
  Selectable markers: Gentamicin
Growth in bacteria
  Bacterial resistance: Ampicillin, 100 μg/mL
  Growth temperature: 37°C
  Growth strain: DH5alpha
  Copy number: High Copy
Gene/Insert
  Gene/Insert name: Mdn1
  Species: S. pombe (fission yeast)
  Insert size (bp): 11733
  Mutation: C-terminal deletion; a.a. 1-3911 only
  Tag / fusion protein: His6 tag (N terminal on backbone)
Terms and licenses: Academic/Nonprofit Terms; Industry Terms: Not Available to Industry
How to cite: Mdn1-deltaC was a gift from Tarun Kapoor (Addgene plasmid # 171603 ; http://n2t.net/addgene:171603 ; RRID:Addgene_171603)
