[The description below was written by a language model from this plasmid's Addgene catalogue record and pLannotate feature annotations shown in this document.]
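Description:
Mdn1-deltaC is a baculovirus donor (transfer) plasmid built on the pFastBacHT C backbone for producing a C-terminally truncated form of the Schizosaccharomyces pombe AAA protein Mdn1 in insect cells. The whole plasmid is about 16.6 kb, of which roughly 11.7 kb is insert. In bacteria it is maintained at high copy through a ColE1/pUC-type origin and selected with ampicillin via the bla gene. An f1 origin and a remnant of the pBR322 bom region are also present.

The expression cassette sits between the Tn7R and Tn7L ends of a mini-Tn7 element, together with a gentamicin acetyltransferase gene driven by the integron Pc promoter. In the Bac-to-Bac type workflow for which this backbone is designed, the mini-Tn7 segment is transposed into a baculovirus shuttle genome (bacmid) in E. coli, with gentamicin resistance marking the transposed cassette. The resulting recombinant bacmid is then used to generate virus for infecting insect cells. Within the cassette, the strong, very late polyhedrin promoter from Autographa californica nucleopolyhedrovirus drives an open reading frame that begins with a backbone-encoded N-terminal His6 tag (the annotation tool matches it as a fragment of an 8xHis tag), followed by a TEV protease cleavage site for tag removal and then Mdn1 residues 1–3911. An SV40 polyadenylation signal, with an adjacent fragment of large T antigen sequence, terminates the transcript.

Mdn1 is a dynein-like nuclear chaperone that removes assembly factors from pre-60S ribosomal particles during their maturation and export. This construct lacks the C-terminal portion of the protein and provides affinity-purifiable recombinant material, consistent with the associated study of intramolecular allostery and regulation in Mdn1.
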