Features (pLannotate 1.2.2; 16 found; start..end, strand, type, name):
    126..580     +  rep_origin     f1 ori (sequence partly withheld): f1 bacteriophage origin of replication; arrow indicates direction of (+) strand synthesis
    606..710     +  promoter       AmpR promoter: bla
    711..1571    +  CDS            AmpR: β-lactamase; bla; confers resistance to ampicillin, carbenicillin, and related antibiotics
   1742..2330    +  rep_origin     ori: high-copy-number ColE1/pMB1/pBR322/pUC origin of replication
   2516..2567    -  misc_feature   bom (fragment): basis of mobility region from pBR322
   2635..2859    -  mobile_element Tn7R: mini-Tn7 element (right end of the Tn7 transposon) Tn7
   2926..3459    -  CDS            GmR: gentamycin acetyltransferase; aacC1; confers resistance to gentamycin
   3648..3676    -  promoter       Pc promoter: intI1 (promoter lies within the coding sequence); class 1 integron promoter
   3654..4001    -  CDS            YPR2_ECOLX (fragment): Protein predicted: Swiss-Prot protein existence level 4. From Escherichia coli.
   4028..4119    +  promoter       polyhedrin promoter: polh from Autographa californica; promoter for the baculovirus polyhedrin gene
   4184..4203    +  CDS            8xHis (fragment): 8xHis affinity tag
   4225..4245    +  CDS            TEV site: tobacco etch virus (TEV) protease recognition and cleavage site
   4282..16014   +  CDS            mdn1 (fragment): MDN1_SCHPO - Experimental evidence at protein level: Swiss-Prot protein existence level 1. Nuclear chaperone required for maturation and nuclear export of pre-60S ribosome subunits. Functions at successive maturation steps to remove ribosomal factors at critical transition points, first driving the exit of early pre-60S particles from the nucleolus and then driving late pre-60S particles from the nucleus. From Schizosaccharomyces pombe (strain 972 / ATCC 24843) (Fission yeast).
  16095..16178   +  CDS            large T antigen (fragment): large T antigen from SV40 (simian virus 40)
  16201..16335   +  polyA_signal   SV40 poly(A) signal: SV40 polyadenylation signal
  16364..16529   -  mobile_element Tn7L: mini-Tn7 element (left end of the Tn7 transposon) Tn7
>Addgene plasmid #171603 | Mdn1-deltaC | addgene full sequence | sequence record 337855 | Addgene NGS Result
CAAACCGTCATCTTCGGCTACTTTTTCTCTGTCACAGAATGAAAATTTTTCTGTCATCTCTTCGTTATTA
ATGTTTGTAATTGACTGAATATCAACGCTTATTTGCAGCCTGAATGGCGAATGGG
[124 nt withheld, positions 126-249]
C
[91 nt withheld, positions 251-341]
A
[49 nt withheld, positions 343-391]
CCTTTGACGTTGGAGTCCACGTTCTT
[37 nt withheld, positions 418-454]
ACCCTATCTCGGTCTATTCTTTTGATTTATAAGGGATTTTGCCGATTTCGGCCTATTGGTTAAAAAATGA
GCTGATTTAACAAAAATTTAACGCGAATTTTAACAAAATATTAACGCTTACAATTTAGGTGGCACTTTTC
GGGGAAATGTGCGCGGAACCCCTATTTGTTTATTTTTCTAAATACATTCAAATATGTATCCGCTCATGAG
ACAATAACCCTGATAAATGCTTCAATAATATTGAAAAAGGAAGAGTATGAGTATTCAACATTTCCGTGTC
GCCCTTATTCCCTTTTTTGCGGCATTTTGCCTTCCTGTTTTTGCTCACCCAGAAACGCTGGTGAAAGTAA
AAGATGCTGAAGATCAGTTGGGTGCACGAGTGGGTTACATCGAACTGGATCTCAACAGCGGTAAGATCCT
TGAGAGTTTTCGCCCCGAAGAACGTTTTCCAATGATGAGCACTTTTAAAGTTCTGCTATGTGGCGCGGTA
TTATCCCGTATTGACGCCGGGCAAGAGCAACTCGGTCGCCGCATACACTATTCTCAGAATGACTTGGTTG
AGTACTCACCAGTCACAGAAAAGCATCTTACGGATGGCATGACAGTAAGAGAATTATGCAGTGCTGCCAT
AACCATGAGTGATAACACTGCGGCCAACTTACTTCTGACAACGATCGGAGGACCGAAGGAGCTAACCGCT
TTTTTGCACAACATGGGGGATCATGTAACTCGCCTTGATCGTTGGGAACCGGAGCTGAATGAAGCCATAC
CAAACGACGAGCGTGACACCACGATGCCTGTAGCAATGGCAACAACGTTGCGCAAACTATTAACTGGCGA
ACTACTTACTCTAGCTTCCCGGCAACAATTAATAGACTGGATGGAGGCGGATAAAGTTGCAGGACCACTT
CTGCGCTCGGCCCTTCCGGCTGGCTGGTTTATTGCTGATAAATCTGGAGCCGGTGAGCGTGGGTCTCGCG
GTATCATTGCAGCACTGGGGCCAGATGGTAAGCCCTCCCGTATCGTAGTTATCTACACGACGGGGAGTCA
GGCAACTATGGATGAACGAAATAGACAGATCGCTGAGATAGGTGCCTCACTGATTAAGCATTGGTAACTG
TCAGACCAAGTTTACTCATATATACTTTAGATTGATTTAAAACTTCATTTTTAATTTAAAAGGATCTAGG
TGAAGATCCTTTTTGATAATCTCATGACCAAAATCCCTTAACGTGAGTTTTCGTTCCACTGAGCGTCAGA
CCCCGTAGAAAAGATCAAAGGATCTTCTTGAGATCCTTTTTTTCTGCGCGTAATCTGCTGCTTGCAAACA
AAAAAACCACCGCTACCAGCGGTGGTTTGTTTGCCGGATCAAGAGCTACCAACTCTTTTTCCGAAGGTAA
CTGGCTTCAGCAGAGCGCAGATACCAAATACTGTTCTTCTAGTGTAGCCGTAGTTAGGCCACCACTTCAA
GAACTCTGTAGCACCGCCTACATACCTCGCTCTGCTAATCCTGTTACCAGTGGCTGCTGCCAGTGGCGAT
AAGTCGTGTCTTACCGGGTTGGACTCAAGACGATAGTTACCGGATAAGGCGCAGCGGTCGGGCTGAACGG
GGGGTTCGTGCACACAGCCCAGCTTGGAGCGAACGACCTACACCGAACTGAGATACCTACAGCGTGAGCT
ATGAGAAAGCGCCACGCTTCCCGAAGGGAGAAAGGCGGACAGGTATCCGGTAAGCGGCAGGGTCGGAACA
GGAGAGCGCACGAGGGAGCTTCCAGGGGGAAACGCCTGGTATCTTTATAGTCCTGTCGGGTTTCGCCACC
TCTGACTTGAGCGTCGATTTTTGTGATGCTCGTCAGGGGGGCGGAGCCTATGGAAAAACGCCAGCAACGC
GGCCTTTTTACGGTTCCTGGCCTTTTGCTGGCCTTTTGCTCACATGTTCTTTCCTGCGTTATCCCCTGAT
TCTGTGGATAACCGTATTACCGCCTTTGAGTGAGCTGATACCGCTCGCCGCAGCCGAACGACCGAGCGCA
GCGAGTCAGTGAGCGAGGAAGCGGAAGAGCGCCTGATGCGGTATTTTCTCCTTACGCATCTGTGCGGTAT
TTCACACCGCATAGACCAGCCGCGTAACCTGGCAAAATCGGTTACGGTTGAGTAATAAATGGATGCCCTG
CGTAAGCGGGTGTGGGCGGACAATAAAGTCTTAAACTGAACAAAATAGATCTAAACTATGACAATAAAGT
CTTAAACTAGACAGAATAGTTGTAAACTGAAATCAGTCCAGTTATGCTGTGAAAAAGCATACTGGACTTT
TGTTATGGCTAAAGCAAACTCTTCATTTTCTGAAGTGCAAATTGCCCGTCGTATTAAAGAGGGGCGTGGC
CAAGGGCATGGTAAAGACTATATTCGCGGCGTTGTGACAATTTACCGAACAACTCCGCGGCCGGGAAGCC
GATCTCGGCTTGAACGAATTGTTAGGTGGCGGTACTTGGGTCGATATCAAAGTGCATCACTTCTTCCCGT
ATGCCCAACTTTGTATAGAGAGCCACTGCGGGATCGTCACCGTAATCTGCTTGCACGTAGATCACATAAG
CACCAAGCGCGTTGGCCTCATGCTTGAGGAGATTGATGAGCGCGGTGGCAATGCCCTGCCTCCGGTGCTC
GCCGGAGACTGCGAGATCATAGATATAGATCTCACTACGCGGCTGCTCAAACTTGGGCAGAACGTAAGCC
GCGAGAGCGCCAACAACCGCTTCTTGGTCGAAGGCAGCAAGCGCGATGAATGTCTTACTACGGAGCAAGT
TCCCGAGGTAATCGGAGTCCGGCTGATGTTGGGAGTAGGTGGCTACGTCTCCGAACTCACGACCGAAAAG
ATCAAGAGCAGCCCGCATGGATTTGACTTGGTCAGGGCCGAGCCTACATGTGCGAATGATGCCCATACTT
GAGCCACCTAACTTTGTTTTAGGGCGACTGCCCTGCTGCGTAACATCGTTGCTGCTGCGTAACATCGTTG
CTGCTCCATAACATCAAACATCGACCCACGGCGTAACGCGCTTGCTGCTTGGATGCCCGAGGCATAGACT
GTACAAAAAAACAGTCATAACAAGCCATGAAAACCGCCACTGCGCCGTTACCACCGCTGCGTTCGGTCAA
GGTTCTGGACCAGTTGCGTGAGCGCATACGCTACTTGCATTACAGTTTACGAACCGAACAGGCTTATGTC
AACTGGGTTCGTGCCTTCATCCGTTTCCACGGTGTGCGTCACCCGGCAACCTTGGGCAGCAGCGAAGTCG
AGGCATTTCTGTCCTGGCTGGCGAACGAGCGCAAGGTTTCGGTCTCCACGCATCGTCAGGCATTGGCGGC
CTTGCTGTTCTTCTACGGCAAGGTGCTGTGCACGGATCTGCCCTGGCTTCAGGAGATCGGAAGACCTCGG
CCGTCGCGGCGCTTGCCGGTGGTGCTGACCCCGGATGAAGTGGTTCGCATCCTCGGTTTTCTGGAAGGCG
AGCATCGTTTGTTCGCCCAGGACTCTAGCTATAGTTCTAGTGGTTGGCTACGTATACTCCGGAATATTAA
TAGATCATGGAGATAATTAAAATGATAACCATCTCGCAAATAAATAAGTATTTTACTGTTTTCGTAACAG
TTTTGTAATAAAAAAACCTATAAATATTCCGGATTATTCATACCGTCCCACCATCGGGCGCGGATCTCGG
TCCGAAACCATGTCGTACTACCATCACCATCACCATCACGATTACGATATCCCAACGACCGAAAACCTGT
ATTTTCAGGGCGCCATGGGGATCCGGAATTCAAAGGCCTACGTCGACATGGATGTGTTGATTGAGTGGGT
TGCAATATACCCTCAGATATATGATATTTTGGAGCATATTAATTACGTTCCAAGCAACACTTTGCAACGT
TTGCGTTTGCACCAACCCTGGTCAAAAATTGACTACGACGTTTGGTTTTTGTATGCATCGGACGAAATTC
GTGAAACCTGCAAAGTCAAATATTATGGAGAAACAAAGACTTACGGTGAAGTTTTTGTTTTAGAAAATGA
AAGAATATCCCAACTTCATCGTCTTTTTGTTTCTTGGACGGTCTCTGAAAGAGCAGAACATCTAAAGAAT
TTACTATTTGACGCTGGATTATCCAATTTACCTCTTGTTGAACTAGGGGGAAATGTCTTTTTTAACTCTC
ACGTGCCGCTTCCTTGTTCCCTAGTTTTAACTAAAAGTACACAGGAAAATTTAAATCGCATAACTCCTTA
CTTGGTACAAAAAAGACCAATTCTTCTGGCTGGTCCAGAAGGAATTGGTAAAAAGTTTTTAATCACACAA
ATTGCTGCGAAATTGGGACAACAGATCATTCGTATTCATCTTAGCGATTCCACAGACCCCAAAATGTTGA
TTGGAACATATACCTCTCCAAAACCTGGAGAATTCGAGTGGCAACCTGGTGTGTTGACACAAGCTGTAAT
TACTGGAAAATGGATCTTGTTTACAAATATCGAGCACGCACCTTCTGAAGTGCTTAGCGTCTTGCTTCCT
CTTCTCGAAAAAAGGCAACTCGTAATTCCCTCACGTGGTGAAACAATATATGCTAAAGGATCCTTTCAAA
TGTTTGCTACATCATCTATGAAAACAAAGATTCTTGGGCAACGATTATGGCAGATACTTGATTTGACTTA
TCAACCAGATGAATGTGTTGAGGTAGTATCTACTCTATATCCTGTTTTATCAATCATTTGTCCTACTTTG
TACTCTGTTTACAAAGATATATTTGATCTTTTTTCACAAAGATCGTTCCTTGCCACCTCAAAAATATATC
GTCGATTGTGTTTGCGTGATTTCTACAAATTTATTAAAAGGGTTGCGTTTCTATATCACAAATTTATGAT
CCCTTCCGACCATGTAGTCATATCTCAAGAACTCCAAGATGCAGTTTTTAAAGAGGCTATCGATATGTTT
GGTGCGTTTATTCCTTCTAGAGACGGTTTTGATCTTGTGGTGCGTAACGTCGCTATAGAGTTAAATATAC
CACCTGAAAAGGCTTTACAATTACGATATTCTATTCCTGTATTTCAAAATTTGGAACATAACATAAACAT
AGGTAGATGTTCACTTAAGAAATTGTCTACTATTCGTTCTTGTTCCACTAATTCATATGCTTTCACATCT
TCATCTCTTGGCTTATTGGAACAGCTGGCTGCAGGTGTTCAAACAAACGAACCATTGCTTCTAGTTGGTG
AGACTGGTACTGGTAAGACCACTACTATCCAACTTTTAGCTGGCTTGTTAGGTCAGAAAGTTACTGTAAT
TAATATGTCTCAACAGACGGAATCTTCTGATATGCTTGGCGGTTATAAACCTATCAACGCTTCCACACTT
GGTCTTCCATTGCATGAGAGGTTTATAGATATATTTGAGCAAACTTTTAGTTCCAAGAAAAATGCTAAGT
TTATATCCATGGCATCAACGTCAGCACGACGGTTTCGTTGGAAAACTTGCCTAAAAATTTGGAAAGAAGC
TTGCAAATTGTCTAAAACGGTTCTTGATGGTCAACAACCTCTTCCTAATCCTCAAAAAAGACAAAAACGT
TTATCTAATCAGGTTGAGCTTCGAAATCAGTGGGCTAAATTTGAGAAAGAGGTTGAAGATTTTGAAAAAG
TTCTTACGGGAGGTTCCAATGGCTTCATGTTTTCTTTCGTTGAGGGTGCTTTGGTGAAGGCGGTTCGTTC
CGGACACTGGGTATTACTAGACGAGATTAATTTGGCATCATTAGAGACTTTAGAACCTATTGGCCAACTT
TTAAGCTCATATGAATCGGGTATACTTCTCAGTGAACGTGGCGATATAACTCCAATTACTCCTCATAAAA
ATTTTAGGTTATTTGGCTGTATGAATCCTTCTACAGATGTTGGAAAACGTGAACTTGAGCCATCTTTTCG
ATCAAGATTTACTGAAATATATGTTCATTCTCCCGATCAAAATTTAGATGATTTATTATCAATCATTCAA
AAGTATATCGGTTCTCTTTGTATTGGTAATGAACATGTTATCCGAGAGGTCGCTGAACTATATCAAGTTG
CAAAGAGTCTTTCTCTCGATGGTTCTCTTGTTGATGGAGCTGGTCAAAGACCACACTATACCGTTCGAAC
ATTGAGCCGAACTTTGTCGTATGTAACGGAAATTGCTCCAATTTATGGATTGAGAAGATCCCTTTATGAG
GGATTTTGTATGTCTTTTTTGACGTTACTCGACCATACTAGTGAAAGCTTATTGTACAACCATGTGGTTC
GTTTCACACTAGGTGAGCTAAATAGGGATCAACAGAATGCAATACTCAAGCAAATCCCTAAAGTACCCGA
TCATTCTAGTTATATTGCTTTTTGCCATTACTGGTTGAGACGTGGGTCTTTCCCCGTAGAGGAACAAGAG
CATTATATCATAACACCATTTGTGCAAAAAAATTTATTAAACATAGCTAGAGCTTGTTCTACTAGGATGT
TTCCAATTTTAATCCAAGGACCAACTTCTAGTGGCAAAACAAGTATGATTGAATATGTAGCTAAAAAGAC
TGGACATAAGTTTGTTCGAATAAACAATCACGAACACACTGATCTACAGGAATATATTGGCACCTACGTT
ACTGATGATAACGGGTCATTGAGCTTTAGGGAAGGCGTTTTGGTGGAAGCTTTACGAAATGGATATTGGA
TTGTATTAGACGAACTCAATCTGGCCCCTACCGACGTTTTAGAAGCTTTGAATAGACTTTTAGATGATAA
TCGTGAGCTTTTTATACCCGAAACACAAGTTTTGGTTAAACCACATCCTGAGTTTATGCTTTTTGCAACA
CAGAATCCTCCTGGTGTTTATGCTGGTCGTAAACATCTTTCTCGAGCATTCCGCAATAGATTCTTAGAAA
TTCATTTTGATGACATTCCTGAAAATGAACTGGAGACGATTCTTCATAAGCGGTGTAAAATAGCCCCTTC
ATATGCTGCAAAGATTGTACAAGTATTCCGCGAGCTATCTCTTCGAAGACAAACCACCCGAATTTTTGAG
CAAAAAAATTCTTTTGCTACTTTGAGAGATTTATTTAGATGGGCGTTTCGCGAAGCTGTCGGCTACCAAC
AGTTAGCAGAAAATGGTTATATGCTTTTGGCTGAACGCGCGAGAGACCAAAAGGACAAACTGGCCGTGCA
AGAAGTAATCGAAAAAGTTATGAAGGTAAAAATTGACACTGATGGTATTTATAACCTTGACTCTATGGAG
ATCTTCCAGGATATGAGTTTAAAAGAGGGTCCTTTATCTAAGGTTGTTTGGACACGTCCAATGATTCGTT
TATTTTGCCTCGTATGGCGCTGTTTACTAGCAAAAGAACCCGTTTTGTTAGTTGGAGATACCGGTTGTGG
TAAAACAACTGTTTGTCAGATTCTAGCTGAGTGTTTGCACAAAGAGTTGCATATTATTAATGCTCATCAA
GATACGGAAAATGGAGACATAATTGGTGCTCAAAGGCCTGTAAGGAATCGTTCCGCTGTAAATTACAGTC
TTCATTCACAATTATGTGAAAAATTTAACGTACAAGAAAGTCTGGATTCTATTGACGATCTCATTGAGAA
ATTTGAAAAACTTTCTTCTTCTGAAAAGAACGACAATTTATCTAATCTGATCGAACGCCAGATTATCAAG
TACCGCTCTCTGTTTGAATGGCATGACGGTGCTTTGGTTACCGCGATGAAGCAAGGCGACTTTTTTTTAC
TTGATGAGATTAGTCTCGCCGATGATTCCGTTTTGGAGAGATTGAATAGTGTTCTTGAATTATCTCGTAC
TCTTACTTTAGTGGAACACAGTAATGCTGCCGTATCTCTTACTGCCAAAGATGGATTTGCATTTTTTGCT
ACTATGAATCCTGGTGGTGATTACGGTAAGAAGGAACTTTCGCCAGCGTTGCGGAATCGGTTTACCGAAA
TTTGGGTTCCACCGATGGTCGATACAGAGGACATTCTTAAAATTGTCGAAGGCAAACTTCATAACAACAA
AATCGAGTTAGCTCGCCCTTTGGTTGAATATGCGAAATGGCATGCGAATGAATACTTGTATACTGATGTG
ATTTCTATTCGTGATGTCTTATCCGCAGTAGAATTTATAAATGCATGCGAAATTTTGGATTTAAATCTGG
TATTGTTTAATGCTGTTTCAATGGTTTTTATAGATGCGCTTGGTTCTTTCACGACCTTTTCTTTAAGTAA
CAATTTGGCATCCTTACACGCTGAACGTCAAAGATGTTTCGCTAAATTAAATGAGTTAGCAGGATCTAAC
ATTATGGCATCCAAATCTGCCGATATATCAATTAAATTCTCCGACTCATCATTTTTTATAGGTGATTTTG
GAATACCTTTAGGAGATTCTGTTGAATCGGATTCGACTTATAGTTTACATACAGATACTACTTTAATGAA
CGCTTCCAAGGTTTTGAGGGCTCTGCAGGTTCTGAAACCTATTTTACTGGAAGGTAGTCCTGGAGTTGGC
AAAACCAGTCTTATTACAGCACTTGCTCGTGAAACAGGACATCAACTGGTGCGTATAAATTTGTCTGATC
AAACAGATTTGATGGATCTTTTCGGCTCAGACGTTCCTGTGGAAGGTGGTGAAGGAGGGCAGTTTGCTTG
GCGTGATGCTCCTTTTTTGGCAGCGATGCGTAATGGTCATTGGGTGTTGCTTGATGAATTAAATTTAGCT
TCACAGTCAGTCTTGGAAGGCTTAAATGCTTGTCTTGATCATCGTAATGAAGCTTATATACCGGAATTAG
ACAAGGTGTTTAAAGCTCATCCGAATTTTCGAGTTTTCGCTGCCCAAAATCCACAGCATCAGGGTGGCGG
TAGGAAAGGCTTACCGAGGTCGTTCATCAATAGATTTTCGGTTGTTTACGTTGAGGCTCTTAAAGAAAAG
GACATGATTGAAATTGCAGCATGTAACTATCATCAAGTAAATGAGGATTGGCGTTTGAAGATTATCAAGT
TTATGTTTCGTTTGCAAGACAATATTGAGAAAGACATTAGTTTTGGTAGTTTTGGAAGCCCTTGGGAATT
TAATCTTCGTGATACTTTACGTTGGTTACAACTTTTGAATGATGCTCCAAAATATACATGTGTTTCACCT
GCTGATTATTTGGAAGTCATGGTCCTGCATCGTATGAGAACGGTTGAAGACCGTGTTAGAACATGCGAAT
TGTTTAAAGAAGTATTTGATATAGATTATGAGCCCCGTACTATTGGTTTTAGCTTGAGCAGCCAATGTTT
TAAAGTCGGACATTCACTTCTTGTCAGGGATGTCGAAAGACAGAAAACTTTATTGGACAGTCAAAATATA
CTTCAATCACAATTACCAGTTCTCGAATCGGTAATAACATGCATCAACAAAAAATGGCCCTGTATTTTGG
TGGGCGACACTGCCACAGGGAAAACGTGCATTCTCCGTTTGCTTGCGGCTATTGCTGGTGCTAAAATTAA
AGAAATGGCTGTTAATTCCGACACTGATACAATGGACCTTATTGGTGAGTATGAGCAGATAGATATATCT
CGAAAAGCATCAGAGCTTTTTACGGATCTTTCTCAACAATTATTAAATATTGTCATCAAATATAGGAATT
TCGATAATATTTTCCGTGAAACTTCCTTATATACATTAACGACGACTTCTTTCAAAACACACTCCCAAGC
GTTTACACTGCTTCAAAAAGTAGTGGACCAATTGGATCAGTTAAAGATACATGAAACCCTAGTACATTCT
TTAGGTGATATTCATGAAAAGGCTCGTAAACTGCTTGCAGAGTTTTCAGCTTCTCCAGCAGGTCGGTTTG
AATGGTTTGATGGCTATTTACTAAAGGCTGTTGAAGAAGGGCATTGGTTTGTCTTGGATAACGCTAATTT
ATGTAGTCCTGCTGTCCTTGATCGCCTAAACTCATTGCTAGAACATAAAGGAGTCTTAATTGTCAATGAG
AAAACTACTGAAGATGGACATCCCAAAACCATAAAGCCGCATCCCAACTTTCGGTTGTTTTTAACCGTAA
ATCCTGTTTACGGTGAACTATCACGAGCAATGAGGAATAGGGGGGTGGAAATATTCTTGTTAAAAGAAGC
CCTTACCGAGATTGACAAGAAGCAAATGTCTCTTCTAGAACCTGCACCGATATCATCTGCTGTGGATACG
CTTGCTTCAAATATTTCGTACATCAAATATGTTTTTGAAACCATGGGTAAAATTGAAATAGATGGTAATT
ATATGTACATTGCCCATGCTATAATCCTTGCGTTATTTTCTCCAAGGCAACTAAAACTTCTTCGAAAAGT
TTTATTAACTAATCCTCAATTTTCGTTATCTATCAAAGCTGATGCAGAACTTTTGCTTACCTTAAAAAAT
TTGGTACAAAAAATATATTGCGCTGATTATTTTAATCATATGGATTTAAAGGCTTCGAGGTTCATGGATA
TATATGAATATCCCGTCCAGCTTCGTGAAGTTGTAGGCCTGATACAAACGATTAATGATTTTCAATCAGT
CATATTAACCTCCCATTTGGAGTTGCCTGAGACATATGCATCAGGTTTATTGTTTGTTTCTGCACATGAA
ATTCTCGACTTAACAGAGGAAGTCAACCGCTTAGCAGTTTCCACAAGCAATAGTACCTACCTTCTCAAAA
GTGCGTCTGCTGTTTATCATAACGTTTCTTCTTTTAAAGGGTCTACTCCTTCTTTGTGGAACTTATTAAA
TCAGTTTTCTAAATTTTTGATTGAAATTGCAAGTGCAAACTCAAACATTGTCTATAAGCTATCCTACGAC
GTTATTCGTCATTTTCTCAAACTAGTTGTATTGTGGAAAAATATATACGTTTGGACAAATGTTCCCGATT
GTGATATTAGTAGATTTTATTGTTACACTAAAATGTTAGGAGAATGGATGTTTACTTTAACGGAAAAAAC
AAAGCTATTGGAGTCATTTTTACCTAAGGATTCGCTTGAAAAATTTTCAGAATTGCAAAACTTGTCTACT
GGGTTACACATGCAAGCAATCTGGGACAAATGGCATGCTTTCGTTCCTCGTACATATGATCAATGGTCGC
TTTGGAATACAGTTGATAAACTATTGACACAATATGTTAATGCCAACATCCCATCAATTTCTATGGAAAC
TACGGCATGTGAAGTTGTAGGAACTTCTTTATCACTATTAAACAAAGTTCTGGTTGAAAACGAAGTTGGA
GACATTTATTCATATCTCAAAATATTGGGTAAAGGTGTTAATGAGCTAAAATCTTCTAAACAAGTTATTT
TACCCGAAAACCTTGTTAATCTTTTTAACTGTTTAGCTTCATTGGATTTGTTGCATATTTTTATCAAATA
TACTACCTCCTCGTTCTTTCTAACCGACGATTTTGTGCGTTTTATACGAGTTTGCTTTCATTCCAGAATT
TCAGGTAATCTGCTGACGTTACTGCATGGAATTAGTTTCGATAGCACGAAAGCTGTAGCACCAGTTTTAA
CCTACTTCGATTTTTGCTCTTTAACCACCGGCAACATCTTAGGTCGTATTGCACTTGCTTTTACCAGCAT
TGATGAGAATGCAAATTTGGAGTCTGCAAATATTTTTGAGCATGCACGATTGGCCTTACTTCAGCATTTC
ATGGATCACTCTTCTTTATTAGCGGAGGACTCATCCACAAAAATGAATTTGATATTGCTACAGAGATATG
CTGTTATAATTTCAATATTCTTGGATCAAGGAAAGTGTGAAAAGGCCAATGACCTTATAACGAAGCTCTC
TCTTCCTTATGAGGAATTAGCTGAAAACTTTGTCTCTATATTAGAAGCTTGCAAAGCATTTTTGGTTGCC
AATTCAGAATTCATTTCTTACACGTATACTGAGCGTTTTATTCATTCTTTGAGATTTCTGAAAGACTCTT
GGTTAAGCAGCAACCAACAGAAAATGTTGAAAAATCAAGGAATGGCTTATATTTATTTTGCTTCTGGAAT
GCTGTTAGTATATGTTCCAGACAAACCCTTTGATCCTGCCCTGCTTCCTTTGCTCACAGTAGAAAGTTTG
AGACATTACCTTGAAAGTCTCTATAAGGAAAGCCAAATTTTAGAAATTGCCGAGTCCTTGAATTCAGGAA
AAGTTAATAGCGTGATGAGACGTTTAGTTTCGACTGAAATTTCGAACACGCCTAACATTGATTCTTCTTT
CAGTACCGTGTACAGATCACTGAATGAGAGCATAGTTCCTCTTTATAGTGAATTGGAATTTTTCATGAAG
TCTGTTGTACTTAATCAGTACATATTTGAGCTAGCAATGCGGCTTTCTAAAGAATCAAATATCGCTGTTG
TTGAAGAAGCTAAATCTTTTGTAACAAAATGGAAGGCCTATATTGAAAGAATACGTGAGGCTTATCCTCA
ATTTGTTGATGTTTACGAGCTCATTCTTTCATTCATAAGTTTCATGATATACGGAATAGAGCTGCTTATG
TTCGAAGCTAAACGACGCTTGGATGAACGATCTCAGATACTCTCAACGCTTATTTTGACATTAGTGGATC
CTTCAAGTTTTGCACGTTCGCTTAGCTTTGATGATGTTTCAAATTTAATTGAGCAGATCAAAGTGCTTGA
TTTAAATGATTCAATCAGATTTGAAATTTACTTATTCTTAGCTTCTCGCTTATGTAGTGAAAAACAGCAT
TCTAGTGATACTCATTCGTTGGCCAATTCTTTCGTACTATTAGCTAATGAATTTTACATCCATAATGCAA
AAATTAAGCAGAAAGAGCTCGAGGAGATAGAAGAAAAAAACAGACTTTATCGACAGAGAGAATTCAATTT
TGATAAGAATGATTACTTAAAAGTGTTCATTAATTACGACGATGAAGTTGAACCTGAAGTTGAACCTGAA
GTCGTAATTGAAAGAAAAAGATTCTTACAACTGCAATTCGCTTTTTGGTCTCTCTATAACGAAATATATT
CTGAGAAAATGAACGTAATACCGTTGGAGCAGCTTATGAATACCGGGTCATATCTTGCTAAGAAAATTAA
AGTTAAGAATCCAGACATGATTGCTTCATCAGGTTTTGATATTGTTAGCGTTGTACTCATGATGGGTGTT
AAATCGACTAACGAAAGACAGTATTGGACCCCACCTGTTTACAATTTTTATTCTGATCCGAACCCTTCAA
AAGCTATAGAAGTTCGCGATTTGATCAAAATTGTTGAAAGCCGAGCTATATCTTTAATCAAAAACTGGCC
TGAGAATTTTGTTCTAAGAGGCTTAAAAGATGCCATTGATGCTATACTTAACTTAAGTCCGTTTTCTCCT
ATTGCTGAATATCTATCAAAACTTGAACGAGTGTTTCATTTACTATCTGAATGGGAAAAGTTGGCTAGTA
GAGAATATTCGCTTGCTAATGAAATGGACTTGATTAAGAAAAAAATCATTGATTGGAGAAAGTTTGAGCT
TTCGAATTGGAACAATTTGCTTAAATTAGAAGAATACAAACTTTCTGAGAGGGTTTATCCAAGATTGTAT
AGTATCCTGCAATTTATTATACTGAAGCCTTTCTTTGAGAATAGCAAATTCACTAAGCAAAATTTGTGCG
AATCTGCCTCTATTATAGTTCAGTTTATCACCGATTTGACTGTTGGGGAGTTTCAACTTTGTTTGAAATG
CTTGTTATCATTTTCTCAACATGCTGCTTCTTTAAGAATATGCCACGGGATTGATGCAATGCTCCTAAAT
ATCTATCATTACTTTGAGCAATTTTTATCCAAAGTTTCTGAGGCAATTCATACACAAAAACAGTCGCTTG
AAAATTCAATCAAAGAGCGAATACTATTGATGAGTTGGAAGGATACCAATGTTTATGCGTTGAAGGAAAG
TGCTAAAAAGAGTCATGCTGAGTTATTTAAAGTTCTACATAGGTATAGAGAAGTTTTGAGACAGCCTGTT
TCTTCATATCTTTCGCAAAAACATGATTGGGATTCCTTACTTGACACTGAAAACAATTCAGCAATGTGGG
TTGCCAAAAAAGTAAACCTTAGTCCCTCATATATTGAAAAAATGGATACAGAAATTATGAAGCTGGTTCC
AGTACGGTTTTCTAATACTCCGACTACTCTAAGGTTGATGTGGACTTTATTTGCTAACGTTGAAAAGCCT
GGTTCAACTTTCACTAATATGGTTTCAAATTTAATTACTGATGCCCGTGAGCTGATGAAGCTCACACCGG
AAACCATTAACGATGATAATCTGTCTGAAATTAAGCATTTGAAAAGTCGAAAGCATTTACTTCTTACTGA
AACATTCAAAACTCTAAAGGCTTTTGGCTTGCAATACCGTGTTAAAGCTGGTATTGAGGAAAATCTTAGT
AATTTACGAAATTTGCTGGCAGTTATTCCTACTTTTCCAGTTACTTCATTGAGTATAGAAAAAGTTGATC
GTTCACTGATGAAATCATTAGACTTTATTCCCAAATTTCAGACACTAGCTGGTCATCAACATAATGATTT
AAGTGTTCCTGAAGTTCAAAAAGGTGTAGGTTTATTTAACAGTATGTTATCTTTGCAGTTAGGTGAGCGT
GCACAGCTAGTCGAATTTACCAATGAATTATTGGCCTTAAAAAATGTTTATTCAGAAGTTGGTGTGAATG
GTTCGCCGTTGGAATCCTTTAATAATTCTTCATTTAATGAGGTGAGTAGTCTGGGATATGATCACGATTT
CGAAAATCGAGCGCAGGCTGTCTCTATGCTTTGTCAAATCTATGCCATAGTTATACAGAAGCACTCAAGT
ATATCTCCCACTGCTTCATTTCAATCGATCGGGCATGAACTTAGTCGATTCGCCGACCTGCTATCTAACA
AGTTGTTTCCTTCCTCAATTCCGCTTTATGCATCTGCTGATAAAGTTTCTTCGATTCGTGATCAACAGAA
AGGAATAAATGATTTGATTGAATACTGTCGCAAAAAAAGGACAGAATTGCCGGAGTTGTCTTACTGCTTT
AAACATTTGGTTAGCTTGCAAAGTTTGAAGTCAATATCCAGAACGCAAGTGGATTTAACAAATGACGAGT
TTTTGAATTTGATGAACTTTGTTTTAAACTTATTTGATAGTTTGCTTTCTTCAATAGAAACCGCTACAAA
GAATATGCGAACATTCAAAGAACTAGCCGAAACGTCTAGTTTTATCGAAATGAGCAGTTGCTTTTCTAAA
GTTTTGCGAGCTTTTAATTTAAAGTTTCAGTCTATGAAGCTGAGTTCTTTGAAAGAGAAGTTACGTTCTT
CTTCTGTCGATAAAATGAGTTGTCAACTACTTATGCTTTTTCTTCCTGTTTGTGAGCAGTTTATAAACTT
AGCGGAAAGTGTGCTAGATTACTTTATAAATGTTCATAACTCAAACCTTGATTCGCTATCCAAAATTTCG
ACGTTGTTTTTCATGGTTGCAAACAATGGTTTCTGCTCGCCTGACCTTCCACAAGAAGGAAAATCAAATA
GTGGCGAATTAGAGTCTGGTTAACCCGGGGCGGCCGCTTTCGAATCTAGAGCCTGCAGTCTCGAGGCATG
CGGTACCAAGCTTGTCGAGAAGTACTAGAGGATCATAATCAGCCATACCACATTTGTAGAGGTTTTACTT
GCTTTAAAAAACCTCCCACACCTCCCCCTGAACCTGAAACATAAAATGAATGCAATTGTTGTTGTTAACT
TGTTTATTGCAGCTTATAATGGTTACAAATAAAGCAATAGCATCACAAATTTCACAAATAAAGCATTTTT
TTCACTGCATTCTAGTTGTGGTTTGTCCAAACTCATCAATGTATCTTATCATGTCTGGATCTGATCACTA
GATCTGCCTAGGAGATCCGAACCAGATAAGTGAAATCTAGTTCCAAACTATTTTGTCATTTTTAATTTTC
GTATTAGCTTACGACGCTACACCCAGTTCCCATCTATTTTGTCACTCTTCCCTAAATAATCCTTAAAAAC
TCCATTTCCACCCCTCCCAGTTCCCAACTATTTTGTCCGCCCACAGCGGGGCATTTTTCTTCCTGTTATG
TTTTTAATCAAACATCCTGCCAACTCCATGTGA
